Addgene plasmid #231296: pAVEC2_C-mNeonGreen
Purpose: (Empty Backbone) For transiently expressing fusion proteins with C terminally tagged mNeonGreen in plants (includes p19 silencing suppressor)
Depositing lab: Jacob Brunkard. Depositing organization: University of Wisconsin, Madison. Publication: Seamless, modular binary vectors for plant cell and molecular biology. Greenhalgh R, Horner W, Klimpel KA, Chatterjee S, Scarpin MR, Brunkard JO. Plant Biotechnol J. 2025 Jun 26. doi: 10.1111/pbi.70233. PubMed 40574375.
Backbone
  Vector backbone: Backbone assembled from fragments of pENTR, pEG103, and NPTII
  Vector type: Plant Expression
  Tag / fusion protein: mNeonGreen (C terminal on insert)
Growth in bacteria
  Bacterial resistance: Kanamycin, 50 μg/mL
  Growth temperature: 37°C
  Growth strain: DH5alpha
  Copy number: Unknown
Gene/Insert
  Gene/Insert name: None
  Mutation: N/A
  Tag / fusion protein: mNeonGreen (C terminal on insert)
Terms and licenses: Academic/Nonprofit Terms; Industry Terms: Not Available to Industry
Depositor comments: No gene inserted in primary locus, this is a vector backbone. pAVEC2 has a p19 expression cassette (TBSV p19 silencing supressor from tomato bushy stunt virus) inserted into a secondary locus for increased protein expression in plant transient expression experiments.
How to cite: pAVEC2_C-mNeonGreen was a gift from Jacob Brunkard (Addgene plasmid # 231296 ; http://n2t.net/addgene:231296 ; RRID:Addgene_231296)
