[The description below was written by a language model from this plasmid's Addgene catalogue record and pLannotate feature annotations shown in this document.]
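Description:
pAVEC2_C-mNeonGreen is an empty plant expression backbone of about 8.5 kb, built as a T-DNA binary vector for transient expression of proteins fused at their C terminus to mNeonGreen. According to the record, the backbone was assembled from fragments of pENTR, pEG103 and NPTII. It carries a high-copy ColE1/pUC-type origin for propagation in E. coli, together with the pVS1 replication module (oriV, RepA and the StaA stability protein), which typically supports maintenance in Agrobacterium. Bacterial selection is by kanamycin through an aph(3')-Ia KanR gene. The feature table annotates two copies of an octopine-type left border repeat, but no right border is called, and no plant selectable marker is evident, consistent with a design aimed at transient rather than stable expression.

The primary expression cassette consists of a CaMV 35S promoter preceded by an additional 35S fragment (an arrangement resembling a duplicated-enhancer 35S), followed by the TMV Ω translational enhancer, a short unannotated gap, the mNeonGreen coding sequence and a CaMV polyadenylation signal. No gene occupies the primary locus. A coding sequence of interest would presumably be placed in the gap between Ω and mNeonGreen, although the record does not describe the cloning site or method.

A second cassette in the opposite orientation encodes the tomato bushy stunt virus p19 protein, terminated by the Arabidopsis HSP18.2 terminator. Its promoter is not annotated, and over 1 kb upstream of p19 is uncharacterised in the table. p19 binds siRNAs and suppresses post-transcriptional gene silencing, raising accumulation of the fusion protein in plant transient expression experiments, for example for imaging its localisation.
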