Features (pLannotate 1.2.2; 14 found; start..end, strand, type, name):
      1..589     +  rep_origin     ori: high-copy-number ColE1/pMB1/pBR322/pUC origin of replication
    827..1456    +  CDS            pVS1 StaA: stability protein from the Pseudomonas plasmid pVS1 (Heeb et al., 2000)
   1885..2958    +  CDS            pVS1 RepA: replication protein from the Pseudomonas plasmid pVS1 (Heeb et al., 2000)
   3024..3218    +  rep_origin     pVS1 oriV: origin of replication for the Pseudomonas plasmid pVS1 (Heeb et al., 2000)
   3385..3408    +  misc_feature   LB T-DNA repeat: left border repeat from octopine Ach5 T-DNA
   3430..3453    +  misc_feature   LB T-DNA repeat: left border repeat from octopine Ach5 T-DNA
   3542..3790    -  terminator     HSP terminator: efficient transcription terminator from the Arabidopsis thaliana heat shock protein 18.2 gene (Nagaya et al., 2010)
   3795..4310    -  CDS            P19_TBSVC: Experimental evidence at protein level: Swiss-Prot protein existence level 1. Acts as a suppressor of RNA-mediated gene silencing, also known as post-transcriptional gene silencing (PTGS), a mechanism of plant viral defense that limits the accumulation of viral RNAs. Binds to short interfering RNAs (siRNAs) with high affinity. Acts as a molecular caliper to specifically select siRNAs based on the length of the duplex region of the RNA (By similarity). From Tomato bushy stunt virus (strain Cherry) (TBSV).
   5563..5863    +  promoter       CaMV 35S promoter (fragment): strong constitutive promoter from cauliflower mosaic virus
   5864..6205    +  promoter       CaMV 35S promoter: strong constitutive promoter from cauliflower mosaic virus
   6221..6276    +  misc_feature   TMV Ω: translational enhancer from the tobacco mosaic virus 5'-leader sequence (Gallie et al., 1988)
   6397..7101    +  CDS            mNeonGreen: mNeonGreen is a basic (constitutively fluorescent) green/yellow fluorescent protein published in 2013, derived from Branchiostoma lanceolatum. It is reported to be a very rapidly-maturing monomer with moderate acid sensitivity.
   7185..7344    +  polyA_signal   CaMV poly(A) signal (fragment): cauliflower mosaic virus polyadenylation signal
   7560..8369    +  CDS            KanR: aminoglycoside phosphotransferase; aph(3')-Ia; confers resistance to kanamycin in bacteria or G418 (Geneticin®) in eukaryotes
>Addgene plasmid #231296 | pAVEC2_C-mNeonGreen | addgene full sequence | sequence record 458416 | Addgene NGS Result
TTGAGATCCTTTTTTTCTGCGCGTAATCTGCTGCTTGCAAACAAAAAAACCACCGCTACCAGCGGTGGTT
TGTTTGCCGGATCAAGAGCTACCAACTCTTTTTCCGAAGGTAACTGGCTTCAGCAGAGCGCAGATACCAA
ATACTGTTCTTCTAGTGTAGCCGTAGTTAGGCCACCACTTCAAGAACTCTGTAGCACCGCCTACATACCT
CGCTCTGCTAATCCTGTTACCAGTGGCTGCTGCCAGTGGCGATAAGTCGTGTCTTACCGGGTTGGACTCA
AGACGATAGTTACCGGATAAGGCGCAGCGGTCGGGCTGAACGGGGGGTTCGTGCACACAGCCCAGCTTGG
AGCGAACGACCTACACCGAACTGAGATACCTACAGCGTGAGCTATGAGAAAGCGCCACGCTTCCCGAAGG
GAGAAAGGCGGACAGGTATCCGGTAAGCGGCAGGGTCGGAACAGGAGAGCGCACGAGGGAGCTTCCAGGG
GGAAACGCCTGGTATCTTTATAGTCCTGTCGGGTTTCGCCACCTCTGACTTGAGCGTCGATTTTTGTGAT
GCTCGTCAGGGGGGCGGAGCCTATGGAAAAACGCCAGCAACGCGGCCTTTTTACGGTTCCTGGCCTTTTG
CTGGCCTTTTGCTCACATGTTCTTTCCTGCGTTATCCCCTGATTCTGTGGATAACCGTATTACCGCCTTT
GAGTGACTGAAGAACCGAGCGCCGCCGTCTAAAAAGGTGATGTGTATTTGAGTAAAACAGCTTGCGTCAT
GCGGTCGCTGCGTATATGATGCGATGAGTAAATAAACAAATACGCAAGGGGAACGCATGAAGGTTATCGC
TGTACTTAACCAGAAAGGCGGGTCAGGCAAGACGACCATCGCAACCCATCTAGCCCGCGCCCTGCAACTC
GCCGGGGCCGATGTTCTGTTAGTCGATTCCGATCCCCAGGGCAGTGCCCGCGATTGGGCGGCCGTGCGGG
AAGATCAACCGCTAACCGTTGTCGGCATCGACCGCCCGACGATTGACCGCGACGTGAAGGCCATCGGCCG
GCGCGACTTCGTAGTGATCGACGGAGCGCCCCAGGCGGCGGACTTGGCTGTGTCCGCGATCAAGGCAGCC
GACTTCGTGCTGATTCCGGTGCAGCCAAGCCCTTACGACATATGGGCCACCGCCGACCTGGTGGAGCTGG
TTAAGCAGCGCATTGAGGTCACGGATGGAAGGCTACAAGCGGCCTTTGTCGTGTCGCGGGCGATCAAAGG
CACGCGCATCGGCGGTGAGGTTGCCGAGGCGCTGGCCGGGTACGAGCTGCCCATTCTTGAGTCCCGTATC
ACGCAGCGCGTGAGCTACCCAGGCACTGCCGCCGCCGGCACAACCGTTCTTGAATCAGAACCCGAGGGCG
ACGCTGCCCGCGAGGTCCAGGCGCTGGCCGCTGAAATTAAATCAAAACTCATTTGAGTTAATGAGGTAAA
GAGAAAATGAGCAAAAGCACAAACACGCTAAGTGCCGGCCGTCCGAGCGCACGCAGCAGCAAGGCTGCAA
CGTTGGCCAGCCTGGCAGACACGCCAGCCATGAAGCGGGTCAACTTTCAGTTGCCGGCGGAGGATCACAC
CAAGCTGAAGATGTACGCGGTACGCCAAGGCAAGACCATTACCGAGCTGCTATCTGAATACATCGCGCAG
CTACCAGAGTAAATGAGCAAATGAATAAATGAGTAGATGAATTTTAGCGGCTAAAGGAGGCGGCATGGAA
AATCAAGAACAACCAGGCACCGACGCCGTGGAATGCCCCATGTGTGGAGGAACGGGCGGTTGGCCAGGCG
TAAGCGGCTGGGTTGCCTGCCGGCCCTGCAATGGCACTGGAACCCCCAAGCCCGAGGAATCGGCGTGAGC
GGTCGCAAACCATCCGGCCCGGTACAAATCGGCGCGGCGCTGGGTGATGACCTGGTGGAGAAGTTGAAGG
CCGCGCAGGCCGCCCAGCGGCAACGCATCGAGGCAGAAGCACGCCCCGGTGAATCGTGGCAAGCGGCCGC
TGATCGAATCCGCAAAGAATCCCGGCAACCGCCGGCAGCCGGTGCGCCGTCGATTAGGAAGCCGCCCAAG
GGCGACGAGCAACCAGATTTTTTCGTTCCGATGCTCTATGACGTGGGCACCCGCGATAGTCGCAGCATCA
TGGACGTGGCCGTTTTCCGTCTGTCGAAGCGTGACCGACGAGCTGGCGAGGTGATCCGCTACGAGCTTCC
AGACGGGCACGTAGAGGTTTCCGCAGGGCCGGCCGGCATGGCCAGTGTGTGGGATTACGACCTGGTACTG
ATGGCGGTTTCCCATCTAACCGAATCCATGAACCGATACCGGGAAGGGAAGGGAGACAAGCCCGGCCGCG
TGTTCCGTCCACACGTTGCGGACGTACTCAAGTTCTGCCGGCGAGCCGATGGCGGAAAGCAGAAAGACGA
CCTGGTAGAAACCTGCATTCGGTTAAACACCACGCACGTTGCCATGCAGCGTACGAAGAAGGCCAAGAAC
GGCCGCCTGGTGACGGTATCCGAGGGTGAAGCCTTGATTAGCCGCTACAAGATCGTAAAGAGCGAAACCG
GGCGGCCGGAGTACATCGAGATCGAGCTAGCTGATTGGATGTACCGCGAGATCACAGAAGGCAAGAACCC
GGACGTGCTGACGGTTCACCCCGATTACTTTTTGATCGATCCCGGCATCGGCCGTTTTCTCTACCGCCTG
GCACGCCGCGCCGCAGGCAAGGCAGAAGCCAGATGGTTGTTCAAGACGATCTACGAACGCAGTGGCAGCG
CCGGAGAGTTCAAGAAGTTCTGTTTCACCGTGCGCAAGCTGATCGGGTCAAATGACCTGCCGGAGTACGA
TTTGAAGGAGGAGGCGGGGCAGGCTGGCCCGATCCTAGTCATGCGCTACCGCAACCTGATCGAGGGCGAA
GCATCCGCCGGTTCCTAATGTACGGAGCAGATGCTAGGGCAAATTGCCCTAGCAGGGGAAAAAGGTCGAA
AAGGTCTCTTTCCTGTGGATAGCACGTACATTGGGAACCCAAAGCCGTACATTGGGAACCGGAACCCGTA
CATTGGGAACCCAAAGCCGTACATTGGGAACCGGTCACACATGTAAGTGACTGATATAAAAGAGAAAAAA
GGCGATTTTTCCGCCTAAAACTCTTTAAAACTTATTAAAACTCTTAAAACCCGCCTGGCCTGTGCATAAC
TGTCTGGCCAGCGCACAGCCGAAGAGCTGCAAAAAGCGCCTACCCTTCGGTCGCTGCGCTCCCTACGCCC
CGCCGCTTCGCGTCGGCCTATCGCGGCCGCTGGCCGCTCAAAAATGGCTGGCCTACGGCCAGGCAATCTA
CCAGCGCGCGGACAAGCTAGGATTGGCAGGATATATTCAGTTGTAAATGCGAGCTGTTGGCTGGCTGGTG
GCAGGATATATTCAGTTGTAAATAAATTGACGCTTAGACAACTTAATAACACATTGCGGACGTTTTTAAT
GTACTGAATTAACGCCGAATTAATTCGAGCTCTCTAGAAAGCTTATCTTTAATCATATTCCATAGTCCAT
ACCATAGCACATACAGTAGTTATATGCTGCAGAAGAGATCCAACAAAACATTCACAATGGATTATAGAAA
CATTTGTTTATTCATTATAATGAGATCTTACATTCATTTAATATTAGAAAAAGCCACAAATTCATAACAC
AACAAGCCAAGAAGAAAACACAAACTTAAGCACACAAGCTTTTTATTTGACACACCAAATATTTCATCTT
CATCTTCATATTTACTCGCTTTCTTTTTCGAAGGTCTCAGTACCTTCAGGGCATCCTCTTGATACATTAC
TTTCCACTTCGATTGGGGCAAGCTGTAGCAGTTCTTGCTTAGACCGAATTGCCATCTCACAGAGATGCTG
AAGAGTTCGCGACCCTCCAGAAACGGTGATACTAACTCCTCGAAACCGAATACTATAGGTACATCCGATC
TGGTCGAAACCGAAAAATCGAGATGCTGCATAGTTAACCGAATCTCCCGTCCAAGATCCAAGGACTCTGT
GCAGTGAAGCTTCCGTCCTGTCGTATCTGAGATATCTCTTAAATACAACTTTCCCGAAACCCCAGCTTTC
CTTGAAACCAAGGGGATTATCTTGATTCGAATTAGTCTCATCGTTATGTAGCCGCCACTCAGTCCAACTC
GGACTTTCGTCAGGAAGTTTGAAGGGAGAAGTGGTACCTCCTGATCCTCCATCCCAACGTTCACTGTTAG
CTTGTTCCCTAGCGTCGTTTCCTTGTATAGCTCGTTCCATCTGTTAATCAGAAAAACTCAGATTAATCGA
CAAATTCGATCGCACAAACTAGAAACTAACACCAGATCTAGATAGAAATCACAAATCGAAGAGTAATTAT
TCGACAAAACTCAAATTATTTGAACAAATCGGATGATATCTATGAAACCCTAATCGAGAATTAAGATGAT
ATCTAACGATCAAACCCAGAAAATCGTCTTCGATCTAAGATTAACAGAATCTAAACCAAAGAACATATAC
GAAATTGGGATCGAACGAAAACAAAATCGAAGATTTTGAGAGAATAAGGAACACAGAAATTTACCTTCAT
CACGGTAGAGAGAATTGAGAGAAAGTTTTTAAGATTTTGAGAAATTGAAATCTGAATTGTGAAGAAGAAG
AGCTCTTTGGGTATTGTTTTATAGAAGAAGAAGAAGAAAAGACGAGGACGACTAGGTCACGAGAAAGCTA
AGGCGGTGAAGCAATAGCTAATAATAAAATGACACGTGTATTGAGCGTTGTTTACACGCAAAGTTGTTTT
TGGCTAATTGCCTTATTTTTAGGTTGAGGAAAAGTATTTGTGCTTTGAGTTGATAAACACGACTCGTGTG
TGCCGGCTGCAACCACTTTGACGCCGTTTATTACTGACTCGTCGACTCGAGACTAGAGCCAAGCTGATCT
CCTTTGCCCCGGAGATCACCATGGACGACTTTCTCTATCTCTACGATCTAGGAAGAAAGTTCGACGGAGA
AGGTGACGATACCATGTTCACCACCGATAATGAGAAGATTAGCCTCTTCAATTTCAGAAAGAATGCTGAC
CCACAGATGGTTAGAGAGGCTTACGCGGCAGGTCTCATCAAGACGATCTACCCGAGTAATAATCTCCAGG
AGATCAAATACCTTCCCAAGAAGGTTAAAGATGCAGTCAAAAGATTCAGGACTAACTGCATCAAGAACAC
AGAGAAAGATATATTTCTCAAGATCAGAAGTACTATTCCAGTATGGACGATTCAAGGCTTGCTTCATAAA
CCAAGGCAAGTAATAGAGATTGGAGTCTCTAAGAAAGTAGTTCCTACTGAATCAAAGGCCATGGAGTCAA
AAATTCAGATCGAGGATCTAACAGAACTCGCCGTGAAGACTGGCGAACAGTTCATACAGAGTCTTTTACG
ACTCAATGACAAGAAGAAAATCTTCGTCAACATGGTGGAGCACGACACTCTCGTCTACTCCAAGAATATC
AAAGATACAGTCTCAGAAGACCAAAGGGCTATTGAGACTTTTCAACAAAGGGTAATATCGGGAAACCTCC
TCGGATTCCATTGCCCAGCTATCTGTCACTTCATCAAAAGGACAGTAGAAAAGGAAGGTGGCACCTACAA
ATGCCATCATTGCGATAAAGGAAAGGCTATCGTTCAAGATGCCTCTGCCGACAGTGGTCCCAAAGATGGA
CCCCCACCCACGAGGAGCATCGTGGAAAAAGAAGACGTTCCAACCACGTCTTCAAAGCAAGTGGATTGAT
GTGATATCTCCACTGACGTAAGGGATGACGCACAATCCCACTATCCTTCGCAATGAGACTTTTCAACAAA
GGGTAATATCGGGAAACCTCCTCGGATTCCATTGCCCAGCTATCTGTCACTTCATCAAAAGGACAGTAGA
AAAGGAAGGTGGCACCTACAAATGCCATCATTGCGATAAAGGAAAGGCTATCGTTCAAGATGCCTCTGCC
GACAGTGGTCCCAAAGATGGACCCCCACCCACGAGGAGCATCGTGGAAAAAGAAGACGTTCCAACCACGT
CTTCAAAGCAAGTGGATTGATGTGATATCTCCACTGACGTAAGGGATGACGCACAATCCCACTATCCTTC
GCAAGACCCTTCCTCTATATAAGGAAGTTCATTTCATTTGGAGAGAGGCCTATTTTTACAACAATTACCA
ACAACAACAAACAACAAACAACATTACAATTACTATTTACAATTACAGGCCTCCCGGGTCAGGAAGCGAA
ACACCAGGAACATCAGAAAGTGCAACACCAGAATCTGGATCCGGCTCTGAAACTCCTGGTACTAGTGAAT
CGGCTACCCCTGAATCAGGGTCCTCTGTGAGTAAAGGTGAAGAAGATAACATGGCGTCTTTGCCAGCTAC
TCACGAACTTCACATCTTCGGTTCTATCAACGGTGTTGATTTCGACATGGTTGGTCAAGGAACTGGAAAC
CCAAACGATGGATACGAAGAACTTAACCTTAAGTCTACTAAGGGTGATCTTCAATTCTCTCCATGGATCT
TGGTTCCTCACATTGGTTACGGTTTCCACCAGTACTTGCCTTACCCTGATGGTATGTCTCCTTTCCAGGC
TGCTATGGTTGACGGTTCTGGTTATCAGGTTCACCGTACTATGCAGTTCGAAGACGGTGCTTCTTTGACT
GTTAACTATCGTTATACATATGAAGGATCTCACATCAAGGGAGAAGCTCAGGTGAAGGGAACAGGATTCC
CTGCTGACGGTCCTGTTATGACTAACTCTCTCACTGCAGCTGATTGGTGTCGTTCTAAGAAGACGTACCC
AAATGATAAGACCATCATCTCCACTTTCAAATGGAGCTACACTACTGGTAATGGAAAGAGGTACCGTTCT
ACTGCTAGGACTACTTACACATTCGCTAAGCCTATGGCTGCTAACTACCTCAAGAACCAGCCAATGTACG
TTTTCAGGAAGACAGAGTTGAAGCACTCTAAGACTGAGTTGAACTTCAAGGAATGGCAGAAGGCTTTCAC
TGATGTGATGGGAATGGATGAGCTCTACAAGTGAGGGTCCTCTGTCCTGATCACGGCCATGCTAGAGTCC
GCAAAAATCACCAGTCTCTCTCTACAAATCTATCTCTCTCTATTTTTCTCCAGAATAATGTGTGAGTAGT
TCCCAGATAAGGGAATTAGGGTTCTTATAGGGTTTCGCTCATGTGTTGAGCATATAAGAAACCCTTAGTA
TGTATTTGTATTTGTAAAATACTTCTATCAATAAAATTTCTAATTCCTAAAACCAAAATCCAGTGACCTG
GTAACCTGGCAGGATATATGCGGTTGTAATTTTGGCAGGATATATGCGGTTGTAATTCATTTTTATTGTC
TAAATTTCTGTATTTGTTTGTTTGCAATTAGATCCACGTTGTGTCTCAAAATCTCTGATGTTACATTGCA
CAAGATAAAAATATATCATCATGAACAATAAAACTGTCTGCTTACATAAACAGTAATACAAGGGGTGTTA
TGAGCCATATTCAACGGGAAACGTCGAGGCCGCGATTAAATTCCAACATGGATGCTGATTTATATGGGTA
TAAATGGGCTCGCGATAATGTCGGGCAATCAGGTGCGACAATCTATCGCTTGTATGGGAAGCCCGATGCG
CCAGAGTTGTTTCTGAAACATGGCAAAGGTAGCGTTGCCAATGATGTTACAGATGAGATGGTCAGACTAA
ACTGGCTGACGGAATTTATGCCTCTTCCGACCATCAAGCATTTTATCCGTACTCCTGATGATGCATGGTT
ACTCACCACTGCGATCCCCGGAAAAACAGCATTCCAGGTATTAGAAGAATATCCTGATTCAGGTGAAAAT
ATTGTTGATGCGCTGGCAGTGTTCCTGCGCCGGTTGCATTCGATTCCTGTTTGTAATTGTCCTTTTAACA
GCGATCGCGTATTTCGTCTCGCTCAGGCGCAATCACGAATGAATAACGGTTTGGTTGATGCGAGTGATTT
TGATGACGAGCGTAATGGCTGGCCTGTTGAACAAGTCTGGAAAGAAATGCATAAACTTTTGCCATTCTCA
CCGGATTCAGTCGTCACTCATGGTGATTTCTCACTTGATAACCTTATTTTTGACGAGGGGAAATTAATAG
GTTGTATTGATGTTGGACGAGTCGGAATCGCAGACCGATACCAGGATCTTGCCATCCTATGGAACTGCCT
CGGTGAGTTTTCTCCTTCATTACAGAAACGGCTTTTTCAAAAATATGGTATTGATAATCCTGATATGAAT
AAATTGCAGTTTCATTTGATGCTCGATGAGTTTTTCTAATCAGAATTGGTTAATTGGTTGTAACACTGGC
AGAGCATTACGCTGACTTGACGGGACGGCGCAAGCTCATGACCAAAATCCCTTAACGTGAGTTACGCGTC
GTTCCACTGAGCGTCAGACCCCGTAGAAAAGATCAAAGGATCTTC
